>Addgene plasmid #184606 | pCIS.MTRIA-MCH | addgene full sequence | sequence record 364870 | Addgene NGS Result
CGTTACATAACTTACGGTAAATGGCCCGCCTGGCTGACCGCCCAACGACCCCCGCCCATTGACGTCAATA
ATGACGTATGTTCCCATAGTAACGCCAATAGGGACTTTCCATTGACGTCAATGGGTGGAGTATTTACGGT
AAACTGCCCACTTGGCAGTACATCAAGTGTATCATATGCCAAGTACGCCCCCTATTGACGTCAATGACGG
TAAATGGCCCGCCTGGCATTATGCCCAGTACATGACCTTATGGGACTTTCCTACTTGGCAGTACATCTAC
GTATTAGTCATCGCTATTACCATGGTCGAGGTGAGCCCCACGTTCTGCTTCACTCTCCCCATCTCCCCCC
CCTCCCCACCCCCAATTTTGTATTTATTTATTTTTTAATTATTTTGTGCAGCGATGGGGGCGGGGGGGGG
GGGGGCGCGCGCCAGGCGGGGCGGGGCGGGGCGAGGGGCGGGGCGGGGCGAGGCGGAGAGGTGCGGCGGC
AGCCAATCAGAGCGGCGCGCTCCGAAAGTTTCCTTTTATGGCGAGGCGGCGGCGGCGGCGGCCCTATAAA
AAGCGAAGCGCGCGGCGGGCGGGAGTCGCTGCGCGCTGCCTTCGCCCCGTGCCCCGCTCCGCCGCCGCCT
CGCGCCGCCCGCCCCGGCTCTGACTGACCGCGTTACTCCCACAGGTGAGCGGGCGGGACGGCCCTTCTCC
TCCGGGCTGTAATTAGCGCTTGGTTTAATGACGGCTTGTTTCTTTTCTGTGGCTGCGTGAAAGCCTTGAG
GGGCTCCGGGAGGGCCCTTTGTGCGGGGGGAGCGGCTCGGGGGGTGCGTGCGTGTGTGTGTGCGTGGGGA
GCGCCGCGTGCGGCTCCGCGCTGCCCGGCGGCTGTGAGCGCTGCGGGCGCGGCGCGGGGCTTTGTGCGCT
CCGCAGTGTGCGCGAGGGGAGCGCGGCCGGGGGCGGTGCCCCGCGGTGCGGGGGGGGCTGCGAGGGGAAC
AAAGGCTGCGTGCGGGGTGTGTGCGTGGGGGGGTGAGCAGGGGGTGTGGGCGCGTCGGTCGGGCTGCAAC
CCCCCCTGCACCCCCCTCCCCGAGTTGCTGAGCACGGCCCGGCTTCGGGTGCGGGGCTCCGTACGGGGCG
TGGCGCGGGGCTCGCCGTGCCGGGCGGGGGGTGGCGGCAGGTGGGGGTGCCGGGCGGGGCGGGGCCGCCT
CGGGCCGGGGAGGGCTCGGGGGAGGGGCGCGGCGGCCCCCGGAGCGCCGGCGGCTGTCGAGGCGCGGCGA
GCCGCAGCCATTGCCTTTTATGGTAATCGTGCGAGAGGGCGCAGGGACTTCCTTTGTCCCAAATCTGTGC
GGAGCCGAAATCTGGGAGGCGCCGCCGCACCCCCTCTAGCGGGCGCGGGGCGAAGCGGTGCGGCGCCGGC
AGGAAGGAAATGGGCGGGGAGGGCCTTCGTGCGTCGCCGCGCCGCCGTCCCCTTCTCCCTCTCCAGCCTC
GGGGCTGTCCGCGGGGGGACGGCTGCCTTCGGGGGGGACGGGGCAGGGCGGGGTTCGGCTTCTGGCGTGT
GACCGGCGGCTCTAGAGCCTCTGCTAACCATGTTCATGCCTTCTTCTTTTTCCTACAGCTCCTGGGCAAC
GTGCTGGTTATTGTGCTGTCTCATCATTTTGGCAAAGGATTCCTCGAGGTCGACGGTATCGATAAGCTTG
ATATCGAATTCACCATGGATCTGCAAGCCTCGTTGCTGTCCACTGGCCCCAATGCCAGCAACATCTCCGA
TGGCCAGGATAATTTCACATTGGCGGGGCCACCTCCTCGCACAAGGAGTGTCTCCTACATCAACATCATC
ATGCCTTCAGTGTTTGGTACCATCTGTCTCCTGGGCATTGTGGGAAACTCCACAGTCATTTTTGCCGTGG
TGAAGAAATCCAAGCTGCACTGGTGCAGCAACGTCCCTGACATCTTCATCATCAACCTCTCTGTGGTGGA
TCTGCTTTTCCTGCTGGGCATGCCTTTCATGATCCACCAGCTCATGGGTAATGGTGTCTGGCACTTTGGG
GAAACCATGTGCACCCTCATCACAGCCATGGACGCCAACAGTCAGTTCACCAGCACCTACATCCTGACTG
CTATGGCCATTGACCGCTACTTGGCCACCGTCCATCCCATCTCCTCCACCAAGTTCCGGAAGCCCTCCAT
GGCCACCCTGGTGATCTGCCTCCTGTGGGCTCTCTCGTTCATTAGCATCACTCCTGTGTGGCTCTATGCC
AGGCTTATCCCCTTCCCAGGGGGTGCTGTGGGCTGTGGCATCCGCCTACCAAACCCAGATACTGATCTTT
ACTGGTTCACTCTGTATCAGTTTTTCCTGGCCTTCGCCCTTCCGTTTGTGGTCATCACTGCTGCGTACGT
GAAAATATGCTACAAAATATGGCGAAATTTCAAAGGGAAATTAAACGTCTATATCAAGGCCGACAAGCAG
AAGAACGGCATCAAGGCGAACTTCCACATCCGCCACAACATCGAGGACGGCGGCGTGCAGCTCGCCTACC
ACTACCAGCAGAACACCCCCATCGGCGACGGCCCCGTGCTGCTGCCCGACAACCACTACCTGAGCGTGCA
GACCAAACTTTCGAAAGACCCCAACGAGAAGCGCGATCACATGGTCCTGCTGGAGTTCGTGACCGCCGCC
GGGATCACTCTCGGCATGGACGAGCTGTACAAGGGCGGTACCGGAGGGATGATGGTGAGAAAGGGCGAGG
AGCTGTTCACCGGGGTGGTGCCCATCCTGGTCGAGCTGGACGGCGACGTAAACGGCCACAAGTTCAGCGT
GTCCGGCGAGGGTGAGGGCGATGCCACCTACGGCAAGCTGACCCTGAAGTTCATCTGCACCACCGGCAAG
CTGCCCGTGCCCTGGCCCACCCTCGTGACCACCCTGACCTACGGCGTGCAGTGCTTCAGCCGCTACCCCG
ACCACATGAAGCAGCACGACTTCTTCAAGTCCGCCATGCCCGAAGGCTACATCCAGGAGCGCACCATCTT
CTTCAAGGACGACGGCCACTACAAGACCCGCGCCGAGGTGAAGTTCGAGGGCGACACCCTGGTGAACCGC
ATCGAGCTGAAGGGCATCGACTTCAAGGAGGACGGCAACATCCTGGGGCACAAGCTGGAGTACAACTCAG
TAATCTCCAAGGCAAAGATACGCACAGTGAAAATGGCCATTGCCATCTGTCTGGTCTTCTTTGTGTGCTG
GGCGCCCTACTACGTGCTGCAGCTGACCCAGTTGTCCATCAGCCGCCCGACCCTCACATTCGTCTACCTG
TACAATGCGGCTATCAGCTTGGGCTATGCCAACAGCTGCCTCAATCCCTTTGTGTACATAGTACTCTGTG
AGACCTTTCGAAAACGCTTGGTGCTGTCGGTGAAGCCCGCGGCCCAGGGGCAGCTTCGCACGGTCAGCAA
TGCTCAGACAGCTGACGAGGAGAGGACAGAAAGCAAAGGCACCTGAGGATCCACTAGTTCTAGAGCGGCC
GCTTCACTCCTCAGGTGCAGGCTGCCTATCAGAAGGTGGTGGCTGGTGTGGCCAATGCCCTGGCTCACAA
ATACCACTGAGATCTTTTTCCCTCTGCCAAAAATTATGGGGACATCATGAAGCCCCTTGAGCATCTGACT
TCTGGCTAATAAAGGAAATTTATTTTCATTGCAATAGTGTGTTGGAATTTTTTGTGTCTCTCACTCGGAA
GGACATATGGGAGGGCAAATCATTTAAAACATCAGAATGAGTATTTGGTTTAGAGTTTGGCAACATATGC
CCATATGCTGGCTGCCATGAACAAAGGTTGGCTATAAAGAGGTCATCAGTATATGAAACAGCCCCCTGCT
GTCCATTCCTTATTCCATAGAAAAGCCTTGACTTGAGGTTAGATTTTTTTTATATTTTGTTTTGTGTTAT
TTTTTTCTTTAACATCCCTAAAATTTTCCTTACATGTTTTACTAGCCAGATTTTTCCTCCTCTCCTGACT
ACTCCCAGTCATAGCTGTCCCTCTTCTCTTATGAAGATCCCTCGACCTGGAGCTCCAGCTTTTGTTCCCT
TTAGTGAGGGTTAATTTCGAGCTTGGCGTAATCATGGTCATAGCTGTTTCCTGTGTGAAATTGTTATCCG
CTCACAATTCCACACAACATACGAGCCGGAAGCATAAAGTGTAAAGCCTGGGGTGCCTAATGAGTGAGCT
AACTCACATTAATTGCGTTGCGCTCACTGCCCGCTTTCCAGTCGGGAAACCTGTCGTGCCAGCTGCATTA
ATGAATCGGCCAACGCGCGGGGAGAGGCGGTTTGCGTATTGGGCGCTCTTCCGCTTCCTCGCTCACTGAC
TCGCTGCGCTCGGTCGTTCGGCTGCGGCGAGCGGTATCAGCTCACTCAAAGGCGGTAATACGGTTATCCA
CAGAATCAGGGGATAACGCAGGAAAGAACATGTGAGCAAAAGGCCAGCAAAAGGCCAGGAACCGTAAAAA
GGCCGCGTTGCTGGCGTTTTTCCATAGGCTCCGCCCCCCTGACGAGCATCACAAAAATCGACGCTCAAGT
CAGAGGTGGCGAAACCCGACAGGACTATAAAGATACCAGGCGTTTCCCCCTGGAAGCTCCCTCGTGCGCT
CTCCTGTTCCGACCCTGCCGCTTACCGGATACCTGTCCGCCTTTCTCCCTTCGGGAAGCGTGGCGCTTTC
TCATAGCTCACGCTGTAGGTATCTCAGTTCGGTGTAGGTCGTTCGCTCCAAGCTGGGCTGTGTGCACGAA
CCCCCCGTTCAGCCCGACCGCTGCGCCTTATCCGGTAACTATCGTCTTGAGTCCAACCCGGTAAGACACG
ACTTATCGCCACTGGCAGCAGCCACTGGTAACAGGATTAGCAGAGCGAGGTATGTAGGCGGTGCTACAGA
GTTCTTGAAGTGGTGGCCTAACTACGGCTACACTAGAAGAACAGTATTTGGTATCTGCGCTCTGCTGAAG
CCAGTTACCTTCGGAAAAAGAGTTGGTAGCTCTTGATCCGGCAAACAAACCACCGCTGGTAGCGGTGGTT
TTTTTGTTTGCAAGCAGCAGATTACGCGCAGAAAAAAAGGATCTCAAGAAGATCCTTTGATCTTTTCTAC
GGGGTCTGACGCTCAGTGGAACGAAAACTCACGTTAAGGGATTTTGGTCATGAGATTATCAAAAAGGATC
TTCACCTAGATCCTTTTAAATTAAAAATGAAGTTTTAAATCAATCTAAAGTATATATGAGTAAACTTGGT
CTGACAGTTACCAATGCTTAATCAGTGAGGCACCTATCTCAGCGATCTGTCTATTTCGTTCATCCATAGT
TGCCTGACTCCCCGTCGTGTAGATAACTACGATACGGGAGGGCTTACCATCTGGCCCCAGTGCTGCAATG
ATACCGCGAGACCCACGCTCACCGGCTCCAGATTTATCAGCAATAAACCAGCCAGCCGGAAGGGCCGAGC
GCAGAAGTGGTCCTGCAACTTTATCCGCCTCCATCCAGTCTATTAATTGTTGCCGGGAAGCTAGAGTAAG
TAGTTCGCCAGTTAATAGTTTGCGCAACGTTGTTGCCATTGCTACAGGCATCGTGGTGTCACGCTCGTCG
TTTGGTATGGCTTCATTCAGCTCCGGTTCCCAACGATCAAGGCGAGTTACATGATCCCCCATGTTGTGCA
AAAAAGCGGTTAGCTCCTTCGGTCCTCCGATCGTTGTCAGAAGTAAGTTGGCCGCAGTGTTATCACTCAT
GGTTATGGCAGCACTGCATAATTCTCTTACTGTCATGCCATCCGTAAGATGCTTTTCTGTGACTGGTGAG
TACTCAACCAAGTCATTCTGAGAATAGTGTATGCGGCGACCGAGTTGCTCTTGCCCGGCGTCAATACGGG
ATAATACCGCGCCACATAGCAGAACTTTAAAAGTGCTCATCATTGGAAAACGTTCTTCGGGGCGAAAACT
CTCAAGGATCTTACCGCTGTTGAGATCCAGTTCGATGTAACCCACTCGTGCACCCAACTGATCTTCAGCA
TCTTTTACTTTCACCAGCGTTTCTGGGTGAGCAAAAACAGGAAGGCAAAATGCCGCAAAAAAGGGAATAA
GGGCGACACGGAAATGTTGAATACTCATACTCTTCCTTTTTCAATATTATTGAAGCATTTATCAGGGTTA
TTGTCTCATGAGCGGATACATATTTGAATGTATTTAGAAAAATAAACAAATAGGGGTTCCGCGCACATTT
CCCCGAAAAGTGCCACCTG
[124 nt withheld, positions 6250-6373]
C
[91 nt withheld, positions 6375-6465]
A
[49 nt withheld, positions 6467-6515]
CCTTTGACGTTGGAGTCCACGTTCTTT
[37 nt withheld, positions 6543-6579]
ACCCTATCTCGGTCTATTCTTTTGATTTATAAGGGATTTTGCCGATTTCGGCCTATTGGTTAAAAAATGA
GCTGATTTAACAAAAATTTAACGCGAATTTTAACAAAATATTAACGCTTACAATTTCCATTCGCCATTCA
GGCTGCGCAACTGTTGGGAAGGGCGATCGGTGCGGGCCTCTTCGCTATTACGCCAGCTGGCGAAAGGGGG
ATGTGCTGCAAGGCGATTAAGTTGGGTAACGCCAGGGTTTTCCCAGTCACGACGTTGTAAAACGACGGCC
AGTGAATTGTAATACGACTCACTATAGGGCGAATTGGGTACCTAGTAATCAATTACGGGGTCATTAGTTC
ATAGCCCATATATGGAGTTCCG
Features (pLannotate 1.2.2; 22 found; start..end, strand, type, name):
      1..304     +  enhancer       CMV enhancer: human cytomegalovirus immediate early enhancer
    306..581     +  promoter       chicken β-actin promoter: No description available
    582..1598    +  intron         chimeric intron: chimera between introns from chicken β-actin and rabbit β-globin
   1652..1691    -  misc_feature   MCS (fragment): pBluescript multiple cloning site
   1695..2387    +  CDS            MCHR1 (fragment): MCHR1_HUMAN - Also known as GPR24, SLC1. Experimental evidence at protein level: Swiss-Prot protein existence level 1. Receptor for melanin-concentrating hormone, coupled to both G proteins that inhibit adenylyl cyclase and G proteins that activate phosphoinositide hydrolysis. From Homo sapiens (Human).
   2424..3146    +  CDS            cEGFP: cEGFP is a basic (constitutively fluorescent) green fluorescent protein published in 2008, derived from Aequorea victoria.
   3171..3449    +  CDS            MCHR1 (fragment): MCHR1_PIG - Also known as GPR24. Experimental evidence at transcript level: Swiss-Prot protein existence level 2. Receptor for melanin-concentrating hormone, coupled to both G proteins that inhibit adenylyl cyclase and G proteins that activate phosphoinositide hydrolysis. From Sus scrofa (Pig).
   3477..3502    -  misc_feature   MCS (fragment): pBluescript multiple cloning site
   3503..3577    +  CDS            HBB (fragment): HBB_PONPY - Experimental evidence at transcript level: Swiss-Prot protein existence level 2. Involved in oxygen transport from the lung to the various peripheral tissues. From Pongo pygmaeus (Bornean orangutan).
   3648..3703    +  polyA_signal   β-globin poly(A) signal: rabbit β-globin polyadenylation signal (Gil and Proudfoot, 1987)
   4058..4076    -  promoter       T3 promoter: promoter for bacteriophage T3 RNA polymerase
   4121..4137    -  protein_bind   lac operator: The lac repressor binds to the lac operator to inhibit transcription in E. coli. This inhibition can be relieved by adding lactose or isopropyl-β-D-thiogalactopyranoside (IPTG). lac repressor encoded by lacI
   4145..4175    -  promoter       lac promoter: promoter for the E. coli lac operon
   4190..4211    -  protein_bind   CAP binding site: CAP binding activates transcription in the presence of cAMP. E. coli catabolite activator protein
   4224..4316    -  CDS            lacI (fragment): lac repressor; lacI; The lac repressor binds to the lac operator to inhibit transcription in E. coli. This inhibition can be relieved by adding lactose or isopropyl-β-D-thiogalactopyranoside (IPTG).
   4499..5087    -  rep_origin     ori: high-copy-number ColE1/pMB1/pBR322/pUC origin of replication
   5258..6118    -  CDS            AmpR: β-lactamase; bla; confers resistance to ampicillin, carbenicillin, and related antibiotics
   6119..6223    -  promoter       AmpR promoter: bla
   6250..6678    +  rep_origin     f1 ori (sequence partly withheld): f1 bacteriophage origin of replication; arrow indicates direction of (+) strand synthesis
   6709..6866    -  CDS            lacZα (fragment): LacZα fragment of β-galactosidase; lacZ fragment
   6869..6887    +  promoter       T7 promoter: promoter for bacteriophage T7 RNA polymerase
   6902..6951    +  enhancer       CMV enhancer (fragment): human cytomegalovirus immediate early enhancer
