[The description below was written by a language model from this plasmid's Addgene catalogue record and pLannotate feature annotations shown in this document.]
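Description:
pCIS.MTRIA-MCH is a mammalian expression plasmid of about 7 kb, built on the pCIS backbone, that encodes a genetically encoded fluorescent sensor for melanin-concentrating hormone (MCH). It is propagated in E. coli as a high-copy plasmid through a ColE1/pUC-type origin and selected with ampicillin via the β-lactamase gene. The backbone also carries pBluescript-derived remnants: an f1 phage origin, flanking T7 and T3 promoters, lac promoter/operator elements, and lacZα and lacI fragments. These have no role in mammalian expression.

The expression cassette is driven by the CAG promoter, annotated here as its three components: the CMV immediate-early enhancer, the chicken β-actin promoter, and a chimeric β-actin/β-globin intron. Together they give strong constitutive transcription in many mammalian cell types. Downstream lies the roughly 1.8 kb synthetic insert, cloned between EcoRI and BamHI sites. The feature table shows an N-terminal portion matching the MCH receptor MCHR1, then a GFP-derived coding region annotated as cEGFP, then a C-terminal MCHR1 portion. This layout fits a receptor-based sensor in which a fluorescent protein module is embedded within the G protein-coupled receptor, so that ligand binding can be reported as a change in green fluorescence. The two receptor fragments were matched by the annotation tool to human and pig entries respectively, but the record lists the insert only as synthetic and does not state the receptor's species of origin. A rabbit β-globin fragment and polyadenylation signal terminate the transcript. The plasmid has no mammalian selection marker and is suited to transient transfection for optical detection of MCH.
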