Addgene plasmid #184606: pCIS.MTRIA-MCH
Purpose: For expression of a fluorescent sensor for melanin-concentrating hormone in mammalian cells
Depositing lab: Hiroshi Hibino & Daisuke Ino. Publication: A fluorescent sensor for real-time measurement of extracellular oxytocin dynamics in the brain. Ino D, Tanaka Y, Hibino H, Nishiyama M. Nat Methods. 2022 Sep 22. pii: 10.1038/s41592-022-01597-x. doi: 10.1038/s41592-022-01597-x. PubMed 36138174.
Backbone
  Vector backbone: pCIS
  Vector type: Mammalian Expression
Growth in bacteria
  Bacterial resistance: Ampicillin, 100 μg/mL
  Growth temperature: 37°C
  Growth strain: DH5alpha
  Copy number: High Copy
Gene/Insert
  Gene/Insert name: MTRIA-MCH (alt name: MCH biosensor)
  Species: Synthetic
  Insert size (bp): 1782
  Promoter: CAG promoter
  Cloning method: Restriction Enzyme; 5′ cloning site EcoRI (unknown if destroyed); 3′ cloning site BamHI (unknown if destroyed)
Terms and licenses: Academic/Nonprofit Terms; Industry Terms: Not Available to Industry
Depositor comments: Please visit https://doi.org/10.1101/2021.07.30.454450 for bioRxiv preprint.
How to cite: pCIS.MTRIA-MCH was a gift from Hiroshi Hibino & Daisuke Ino (Addgene plasmid # 184606 ; http://n2t.net/addgene:184606 ; RRID:Addgene_184606)
